>Addgene plasmid #228473 | pB4GWcY-MpPHOT | addgene full sequence | sequence record 456220 | Addgene NGS Result
TCATCCGGGTCTGTGGCGGGAACTCCACGAAAATATCCGAACGCAGCAAGATATCGCGGTGCATCTCGGT
CTTGCCTGGGCAGTCGCCGCCGACGCCGTTGATGTGGACGCCGGGCCCGATCATATTGTCGCTCAGGATC
GTGGCGTTGTGCTTGTCGGCCGTTGCTGTCGTAATGATATCGGCACCTTCGACCGCCTGTTCCGCAGAGA
TCCCGTGGGCGAAGAACTCCAGCATGAGATCCCCGCGCTGGAGGATCATCCAGCCGGCGTCCCGGAAAAC
GATTCCGAAGCCCAACCTTTCATAGAAGGCGGCGGTGGAATCGAAATCTCGTGATGGCAGGTTGGGCGTC
GCTTGGTCGGTCATTTCGAACCCCAGAGTCCCGCTCAGAAGAACTCGTCAAGAAGGCGATAGAAGGCGAT
GCGCTGCGAATCGGGAGCGGCGATACCGTAAAGCACGAGGAAGCGGTCAGCCCATTCGCCGCCAAGCTCT
TCAGCAATATCACGGGTAGCCAACGCTATGTCCTGATAGCGGTCCGCCACACCCAGCCGGCCACAGTCGA
TGAATCCAGAAAAGCGGCCATTTTCCACCATGATATTCGGCAAGCAGGCATCGCCATGGGTCACGACGAG
ATCATCGCCGTCGGGCATGCGCGCCTTGAGCCTGGCGAACAGTTCGGCTGGCGCGAGCCCCTGATGCTCT
TCGTCCAGATCATCCTGATCGACAAGACCGGCTTCCATCCGAGTACGTGCTCGCTCGATGCGATGTTTCG
CTTGGTGGTCGAATGGGCAGGTAGCCGGATCAAGCGTATGCAGCCGCCGCATTGCATCAGCCATGATGGA
TACTTTCTCGGCAGGAGCAAGGTGAGATGACAGGAGATCCTGCCCCGGCACTTCGCCCAATAGCAGCCAG
TCCCTTCCCGCTTCAGTGACAACGTCGAGCACAGCTGCGCAAGGAACGCCCGTCGTGGCCAGCCACGATA
GCCGCGCTGCCTCGTCCTGCAGTTCATTCAGGGCACCGGACAGGTCGGTCTTGACAAAAAGAACCGGGCG
CCCCTGCGCTGACAGCCGGAACACGGCGGCATCAGAGCAGCCGATTGTCTGTTGTGCCCAGTCATAGCCG
AATAGCCTCTCCACCCAAGCGGCCGGAGAACCTGCGTGCAATCCATCTTGTTCAATCATGCGAAACGATC
CAGATCCGGTGCAGATTATTTGGATTGAGAGTGAATATGAGACTCTAATTGGATACCGAGGGGAATTTAT
GGAACGTCAGTGGAGCATTTTTGACAAGAAATATTTGCTAGCTGATAGTGACCTTAGGCGACTTTTGAAC
GCGCAATAATGGTTTCTGACGTATGTGCTTAGCTCATTAAACTCCAGAAACCCGCGGCTGAGTGGCTCCT
TCAACGTTGCGGTTCTGTCAGTTCCAAACGTAAAACGGCTTGTCCCGCGTCATCGGCGGGGGTCATAACG
TGACTCCCTTAATTCTCCGCTCATGATGAATTCAGAAATAAATTCAGCCTAATTCGGCGTTAATTCAGTA
CATTAAAAACGTCCGCAATGTGTTATTAAGTTGTCTAAGCGTCAATTTGTTTACACCACAATATATCCTG
CCACCAGCCAGCCAACAGCTCCCCGACCGGCAGCTCGGCACAAAATCACCACTCGATACAGGCAGCCCAT
CAGTCCGGGACGGCGTCAGCGGGAGAGCCGTTGTAAGGCGGCAGACTTTGCTCATGTTACCGATGCTATT
CGGAAGAACGGCAACTAAGCTGCCGGGTTTGAAACACGGATGATCTCGCGGAGGGTAGCATGTTGATTGT
AACGATGACAGAGCGTTGCTGCCTGTGATCAATTCGGGCACGAACCCAGTGGACATAAGCCTGTTCGGTT
CGTAAGCTGTAATGCAAGTAGCGTATGCGCTCACGCAACTGGTCCAGAACCTTGACCGAACGCAGCGGTG
GTAACGGCGCAGTGGCGGTTTTCATGGCTTGTTATGACTGTTTTTTTGGGGTACAGTCTATGCCTCGGGC
ATCCAAGCAGCAAGCGCGTTACGCCGTGGGTCGATGTTTGATGTTATGGAGCAGCAACGATGTTACGCAG
CAGGGCAGTCGCCCTAAAACAAAGTTAAACATCATGGGGGAAGCGGTGATCGCCGAAGTATCGACTCAAC
TATCAGAGGTAGTTGGCGTCATCGAGCGCCATCTCGAACCGACGTTGCTGGCCGTACATTTGTACGGCTC
CGCAGTGGATGGCGGCCTGAAGCCACACAGTGATATTGATTTGCTGGTTACGGTGACCGTAAGGCTTGAT
GAAACAACGCGGCGAGCTTTGATCAACGACCTTTTGGAAACTTCGGCTTCCCCTGGAGAGAGCGAGATTC
TCCGCGCTGTAGAAGTCACCATTGTTGTGCACGACGACATCATTCCGTGGCGTTATCCAGCTAAGCGCGA
ACTGCAATTTGGAGAATGGCAGCGCAATGACATTCTTGCAGGTATCTTCGAGCCAGCCACGATCGACATT
GATCTGGCTATCTTGCTGACAAAAGCAAGAGAACATAGCGTTGCCTTGGTAGGTCCAGCGGCGGAGGAAC
TCTTTGATCCGGTTCCTGAACAGGATCTATTTGAGGCGCTAAATGAAACCTTAACGCTATGGAACTCGCC
GCCCGACTGGGCTGGCGATGAGCGAAATGTAGTGCTTACGTTGTCCCGCATTTGGTACAGCGCAGTAACC
GGCAAAATCGCGCCGAAGGATGTCGCTGCCGACTGGGCAATGGAGCGCCTGCCGGCCCAGTATCAGCCCG
TCATACTTGAAGCTAGACAGGCTTATCTTGGACAAGAAGAAGATCGCTTGGCCTCGCGCGCAGATCAGTT
GGAAGAATTTGTCCACTACGTGAAAGGCGAGATCACCAAGGTAGTCGGCAAATAATGTCTAGCTAGAAAT
TCGTTCAAGCCGACGCCGCTTCGCGGCGCGGCTTAACTCAAGCGTTAGATGCACTAAGCACATAATTGCT
CACAGCCAAACTATCAGGTCAAGTCTGCTTTTATTATTTTTAAGCGTGCATAATAAGCCCTACACAAATT
GGGAGATATATCATGCATGACCAAAATCCCTTAACGTGAGTTTTCGTTCCACTGAGCGTCAGACCCCGTA
GAAAAGATCAAAGGATCTTCTTGAGATCCTTTTTTTCTGCGCGTAATCTGCTGCTTGCAAACAAAAAAAC
CACCGCTACCAGCGGTGGTTTGTTTGCCGGATCAAGAGCTACCAACTCTTTTTCCGAAGGTAACTGGCTT
CAGCAGAGCGCAGATACCAAATACTGTCCTTCTAGTGTAGCCGTAGTTAGGCCACCACTTCAAGAACTCT
GTAGCACCGCCTACATACCTCGCTCTGCTAATCCTGTTACCAGTGGCTGCTGCCAGTGGCGATAAGTCGT
GTCTTACCGGGTTGGACTCAAGACGATAGTTACCGGATAAGGCGCAGCGGTCGGGCTGAACGGGGGGTTC
GTGCACACAGCCCAGCTTGGAGCGAACGACCTACACCGAACTGAGATACCTACAGCGTGAGCTATGAGAA
AGCGCCACGCTTCCCGAAGGGAGAAAGGCGGACAGGTATCCGGTAAGCGGCAGGGTCGGAACAGGAGAGC
GCACGAGGGAGCTTCCAGGGGGAAACGCCTGGTATCTTTATAGTCCTGTCGGGTTTCGCCACCTCTGACT
TGAGCGTCGATTTTTGTGATGCTCGTCAGGGGGGCGGAGCCTATGGAAAAACGCCAGCAACGCGGCCTTT
TTACGGTTCCTGGCCTTTTGCTGGCCTTTTGCTCACATGTTCTTTCCTGCGTTATCCCCTGATTCTGTGG
ATAACCGTATTACCGCCTTTGAGTGAGCTGATACCGCTCGCCGCAGCCGAACGACCGAGCGCAGCGAGTC
AGTGAGCGAGGAAGCGGAAGAGCGCCTGATGCGGTATTTTCTCCTTACGCATCTGTGCGGTATTTCACAC
CGCATATGGTGCACTCTCAGTACAATCTGCTCTGATGCCGCATAGTTAAGCCAGTATACACTCCGCTATC
GCTACGTGACTGGGTCATGGCTGCGCCCCGACACCCGCCAACACCCGCTGACGCGCCCTGACGGGCTTGT
CTGCTCCCGGCATCCGCTTACAGACAAGCTGTGACCGTCTCCGGGAGCTGCATGTGTCAGAGGTTTTCAC
CGTCATCACCGAAACGCGCGAGGCAGGGTGCCTTGATGTGGGCGCCGGCGGTCGAGTGGCGACGGCGCGG
CTTGTCCGCGCCCTGGTAGATTGCCTGGCCGTAGGCCAGCCATTTTTGAGCGGCCAGCGGCCGCGATAGG
CCGACGCGAAGCGGCGGGGCGTAGGGAGCGCAGCGACCGAAGGGTAGGCGCTTTTTGCAGCTCTTCGGCT
GTGCGCTGGCCAGACAGTTATGCACAGGCCAGGCGGGTTTTAAGAGTTTTAATAAGTTTTAAAGAGTTTT
AGGCGGAAAAATCGCCTTTTTTCTCTTTTATATCAGTCACTTACATGTGTGACCGGTTCCCAATGTACGG
CTTTGGGTTCCCAATGTACGGGTTCCGGTTCCCAATGTACGGCTTTGGGTTCCCAATGTACGTGCTATCC
ACAGGAAAGAGACCTTTTCGACCTTTTTCCCCTGCTAGGGCAATTTGCCCTAGCATCTGCTCCGTACATT
AGGAACCGGCGGATGCTTCGCCCTCGATCAGGTTGCGGTAGCGCATGACTAGGATCGGGCCAGCCTGCCC
CGCCTCCTCCTTCAAATCGTACTCCGGCAGGTCATTTGACCCGATCAGCTTGCGCACGGTGAAACAGAAC
TTCTTGAACTCTCCGGCGCTGCCACTGCGTTCGTAGATCGTCTTGAACAACCATCTGGCTTCTGCCTTGC
CTGCGGCGCGGCGTGCCAGGCGGTAGAGAAAACGGCCGATGCCGGGATCGATCAAAAAGTAATCGGGGTG
AACCGTCAGCACGTCCGGGTTCTTGCCTTCTGTGATCTCGCGGTACATCCAATCAGCTAGCTCGATCTCG
ATGTACTCCGGCCGCCCGGTTTCGCTCTTTACGATCTTGTAGCGGCTAATCAAGGCTTCACCCTCGGATA
CCGTCACCAGGCGGCCGTTCTTGGCCTTCTTCGTACGCTGCATGGCAACGTGCGTGGTGTTTAACCGAAT
GCAGGTTTCTACCAGGTCGTCTTTCTGCTTTCCGCCATCGGCTCGCCGGCAGAACTTGAGTACGTCCGCA
ACGTGTGGACGGAACACGCGGCCGGGCTTGTCTCCCTTCCCTTCCCGGTATCGGTTCATGGATTCGGTTA
GATGGGAAACCGCCATCAGTACCAGGTCGTAATCCCACACACTGGCCATGCCGGCCGGCCCTGCGGAAAC
CTCTACGTGCCCGTCTGGAAGCTCGTAGCGGATCACCTCGCCAGCTCGTCGGTCACGCTTCGACAGACGG
AAAACGGCCACGTCCATGATGCTGCGACTATCGCGGGTGCCCACGTCATAGAGCATCGGAACGAAAAAAT
CTGGTTGCTCGTCGCCCTTGGGCGGCTTCCTAATCGACGGCGCACCGGCTGCCGGCGGTTGCCGGGATTC
TTTGCGGATTCGATCAGCGGCCGCTTGCCACGATTCACCGGGGCGTGCTTCTGCCTCGATGCGTTGCCGC
TGGGCGGCCTGCGCGGCCTTCAACTTCTCCACCAGGTCATCACCCAGCGCCGCGCCGATTTGTACCGGGC
CGGATGGTTTGCGACCGCTCACGCCGATTCCTCGGGCTTGGGGGTTCCAGTGCCATTGCAGGGCCGGCAG
ACAACCCAGCCGCTTACGCCTGGCCAACCGCCCGTTCCTCCACACATGGGGCATTCCACGGCGTCGGTGC
CTGGTTGTTCTTGATTTTCCATGCCGCCTCCTTTAGCCGCTAAAATTCATCTACTCATTTATTCATTTGC
TCATTTACTCTGGTAGCTGCGCGATGTATTCAGATAGCAGCTCGGTAATGGTCTTGCCTTGGCGTACCGC
GTACATCTTCAGCTTGGTGTGATCCTCCGCCGGCAACTGAAAGTTGACCCGCTTCATGGCTGGCGTGTCT
GCCAGGCTGGCCAACGTTGCAGCCTTGCTGCTGCGTGCGCTCGGACGGCCGGCACTTAGCGTGTTTGTGC
TTTTGCTCATTTTCTCTTTACCTCATTAACTCAAATGAGTTTTGATTTAATTTCAGCGGCCAGCGCCTGG
ACCTCGCGGGCAGCGTCGCCCTCGGGTTCTGATTCAAGAACGGTTGTGCCGGCGGCGGCAGTGCCTGGGT
AGCTCACGCGCTGCGTGATACGGGACTCAAGAATGGGCAGCTCGTACCCGGCCAGCGCCTCGGCAACCTC
ACCGCCGATGCGCGTGCCTTTGATCGCCCGCGACACGACAAAGGCCGCTTGTAGCCTTCCATCCGTGACC
TCAATGCGCTGCTTAACCAGCTCCACCAGGTCGGCGGTGGCCCATATGTCGTAAGGGCTTGGCTGCACCG
GAATCAGCACGAAGTCGGCTGCCTTGATCGCGGACACAGCCAAGTCCGCCGCCTGGGGCGCTCCGTCGAT
CACTACGAAGTCGCGCCGGCCGATGGCCTTCACGTCGCGGTCAATCGTCGGGCGGTCGATGCCGACAACG
GTTAGCGGTTGATCTTCCCGCACGGCCGCCCAATCGCGGGCACTGCCCTGGGGATCGGAATCGACTAACA
GAACATCGGCCCCGGCGAGTTGCAGGGCGCGGGCTAGATGGGTTGCGATGGTCGTCTTGCCTGACCCGCC
TTTCTGGTTAAGTACAGCGATAACCTTCATGCGTTCCCCTTGCGTATTTGTTTATTTACTCATCGCATCA
TATACGCAGCGACCGCATGACGCAAGCTGTTTTACTCAAATACACATCACCTTTTTAGACGGCGGCGCTC
GGTTTCTTCAGCGGCCAAGCTGGCCGGCCAGGCCGCCAGCTTGGCATCAGACAAACCGGCCAGGATTTCA
TGCAGCCGCACGGTTGAGACGTGCGCGGGCGGCTCGAACACGTACCCGGCCGCGATCATCTCCGCCTCGA
TCTCTTCGGTAATGAAAAACGGTTCGTCCTGGCCGTCCTGGTGCGGTTTCATGCTTGTTCCTCTTGGCGT
TCATTCTCGGCGGCCGCCAGGGCGTCGGCCTCGGTCAATGCGTCCTCACGGAAGGCACCGCGCCGCCTGG
CCTCGGTGGGCGTCACTTCCTCGCTGCGCTCAAGTGCGCGGTACAGGGTCGAGCGATGCACGCCAAGCAG
TGCAGCCGCCTCTTTCACGGTGCGGCCTTCCTGGTCGATCAGCTCGCGGGCGTGCGCGATCTGTGCCGGG
GTGAGGGTAGGGCGGGGGCCAAACTTCACGCCTCGGGCCTTGGCGGCCTCGCGCCCGCTCCGGGTGCGGT
CGATGATTAGGGAACGCTCGAACTCGGCAATGCCGGCGAACACGGTCAACACCATGCGGCCGGCCGGCGT
GGTGGTGTCGGCCCACGGCTCTGCCAGGCTACGCAGGCCCGCGCCGGCCTCCTGGATGCGCTCGGCAATG
TCCAGTAGGTCGCGGGTGCTGCGGGCCAGGCGGTCTAGCCTGGTCACTGTCACAACGTCGCCAGGGCGTA
GGTGGTCAAGCATCCTGGCCAGCTCCGGGCGGTCGCGCCTGGTGCCGGTGATCTTCTCGGAAAACAGCTT
GGTGCAGCCGGCCGCGTGCAGTTCGGCCCGTTGGTTGGTCAAGTCCTGGTCGTCGGTGCTGACGCGGGCA
TAGCCCAGCAGGCCAGCGGCGGCGCTCTTGTTCATGGCGTAATGTCTCCGGTTCTAGTCGCAAGTATTCT
ACTTTATGCGACTAAAACACGCGACAAGAAAACGCCAGGAAAAGGGCAGGGCGGCAGCCTGTCGCGTAAC
TTAGGACTTGTGCGACATGTCGTTTTCAGAAGACGGCTGCACTGAACGTCAGAAGCCGACTGCACTATAG
CAGCGGAGGGGTTGGATCAAAGTACTTTGATCCCGAGGGGAACCCTGTGGTTGGCATGCACATACAAATG
GACGAACGGATAAACCTTTTCACGCCCTTTTAAATATCCGATTATTCTAATAAACGCTCTTTTCTCTTAG
GTTTACCCGCCAATATATCCTGTCAAACACTGATAGTTTAAACTGAAGGCGGGAAACGACAATCTGATCC
AAGCTCAAGCTGCTCTAGCATTCGCCATTCAGGCTGCGCAACTGTTGGGAAGGGCGATCGGTGCGGGCCT
CTTCGCTATTACGCCAGCTGGCGAAAGGGGGATGTGCTGCAAGGCGATTAAGTTGGGTAACGCCAGGGTT
TTCCCAGTCACGACGTTGTAAAACGACGGCCAGTGCCAAGCTTGCATGCCTGCAGGTCCCCAGATTAGCC
TTTTCAATTTCAGAAAGAATGCTAACCCACAGATGGTTAGAGAGGCTTACGCAGCAGGTCTCATCAAGAC
GATCTACCCGAGCAATAATCTCCAGGAAATCAAATACCTTCCCAAGAAGGTTAAAGATGCAGTCAAAAGA
TTCAGGACTAACTGCATCAAGAACACAGAGAAAGATATATTTCTCAAGATCAGAAGTACTATTCCAGTAT
GGACGATTCAAGGCTTGCTTCACAAACCAAGGCAAGTAATAGAGATTGGAGTCTCTAAAAAGGTAGTTCC
CACTGAATCAAAGGCCATGGAGTCAAAGATTCAAATAGAGGACCTAACAGAACTCGCCGTAAAGACTGGC
GAACAGTTCATACAGAGTCTCTTACGACTCAATGACAAGAAGAAAATCTTCGTCAACATGGTGGAGCACG
ACACACTTGTCTACTCCAAAAATATCAAAGATACAGTCTCAGAAGACCAAAGGGCAATTGAGACTTTTCA
ACAAAGGGTAATATCCGGAAACCTCCTCGGATTCCATTGCCCAGCTATCTGTCACTTTATTGTGAAGATA
GTGGAAAAGGAAGGTGGCTCCTACAAATGCCATCATTGCGATAAAGGAAAGGCCATCGTTGAAGATGCCT
CTGCCGACAGTGGTCCCAAAGATGGACCCCCACCCACGAGGAGCATCGTGGAAAAAGAAGACGTTCCAAC
CACGTCTTCAAAGCAAGTGGATTGATGTGATATCTCCACTGACGTAAGGGATGACGCACAATCCCACTAT
CCTTCGCAAGACCCTTCCTCTATATAAGGAAGTTCATTTCATTTGGAGAGAACACGGGGGACTCTAGAGT
TATCAACAAGTTTGTACAAAAAAGCAGGCTTCATGATGCCCTCCACGGATTCATCGTCTGCGAAGCCTTA
CAATCTGCGCAAGCAAGGGGACACGCCCACAAAACCCGACGTGGGTCGAGACGCTCGAGGCTCTCTCGAA
GTATTCGGCGGGGCGCCACAAACCTCAGCATTGCTGTTCTCGAGGTCAGCTGCGGAAGATGCCTTGGCAG
CGGCCGGAATTCGACCCTCGCAAATTCTGAGCCCCTCGGGCTCCGGCAGGCTTCTGCCCGCGCTCGGCCC
GTTAGGGTCGGACGGACAGGCGCTGCCGCTGTCGCAGTCCATGCTCAAGGAGCGCGAGAAGCAAGTTCTG
GGCACAGAGCGCGGCGTGAGAACGGACTCGGGACGCGCCAGGGATCAAGTGGACAGGTGGCTGGCTACTG
TCGACGAGCGCGCTCCGCCTTCCAAAGGCTCGGCCAAGGAGCCGAGCACGGATTTCTCGTTGGACGACCT
GGAGCTGCCATCTTCCGGCGCTGCTGCTGGCCCAGGAGCCAGAGGCGCAGCAGCCTTGGCCTCGCCCGAA
TGGGCTGGGGCCAAAGGCAAAGCTGTGGTCGAGAAGGAGCCGAGCGAAGTGGCCGGAGGAGGCTTCCAGG
CGCCCGAAGGTGTGTTTCCCCTGGGGGGCGACAAGGTGGTGCCCATGGTGTCGGGCCCGTCGGACTTGTC
AGAGGAGGTGCAGGCCGAGCGAGCCGCGCAATGGGGAGTGCTGATGAAGAGCACGGCAGATCTGGCCTCG
ACCGGCCGCGCGTCCGGGTCCAAGGACGAGCGGATTTCGGCCTCCGGCATGTCCCGCAGAACTTCGGAAG
GATCCGAAGGCGAGGTTCCTCGTGTCTCTAGAGATTTGAAAGATGCTCTCGCTTCTTTCCAGCAGACCTT
TGTGGTCTCGGATGCCACACGCACGGACTTCCCCATTCTGTATGCCAGTGCGGGATTTTTCGCCATGACA
GGTTACACTCCCAGAGAGGTCATCGGAAGAAACTGTCGATTTCTCCAGGGACCTGATACCGACCAAAGCG
ACATAGAGAGAATTCGAACTGCTCTCAAGGAGGGGAAGAGTTATTGTGGAAGACTTCTGAATTACAGGAA
AGACGGAACTCCTTTCTGGAACCTTCTGACAATTGCACCTATCAAGGACGACACTGGGAAAGTGCTCAAA
TACATTGGAATGCAGGTCGAGGTCAGCAAATACACAGAAGGAAACAAGTCCAATGAAGTTCGGCCGAACG
GAATGCCGGCTTCACTTATCAAATACGACGCTCGGCAGCAGGACAGAGCCACGAGTTCTGTTCAGGAACT
GGTGGGAGCTTTGAAACATCCTCACCAATCACCGCAAGATAAGCCCTCGGAAGGAGGCATGCAATCGATG
TTTTCAGTTCCTCCATTGAAAGACGAACTGCAGTTGAAGGTACCCTCACGCTTTTCAACGCAGTCGGTTG
TCGCACTGCCGCTCGAGGGTAGCCAATCGGCGAAAGCAAGGGCAAAAAGTGAGTCAGTGAGTCGACTGAC
CGATGTCCCAGAACAACCTGGAATGGCTGATGGCGGCCTTCGAGGGGGGCAGAGCCACCGCAGATCGTCG
GGGTTGTTGCAAATGCTCAGGAAACCGAAATCACAACAGCCAGAAGCTGATGTCGTCGACATCGATGACT
TGGACCTTGACGATGATGCCCCACAGACCATGGATGAGAGGCCAGAGAGTATTGATGACAGTGAGCGAGC
CAAGGAAATTCGTAGGGGAATGGATTTGGCCACAACGTTAGAGCGAATTGAGAAGAATTTCGTGATTACA
GATCCTCGATTGCCGGATAACCCCATTATTTTCGCATCCGACCACTTCTTAGAGTTAACGGAGTATACTC
GAGAAGAAATTATCGGAAGAAATTGTCGGTTTCTGCAAGGGCCCGATACGGACATGGATGTTGTTCGGAA
AATTAGTGATGCTATCAAACAACAGCAAAACATCACTGTTCAACTTCTGAATTACACCAAAGGCGGAAAA
CCGTTTTGGAATTTGTTTCACTTGGAAGCAATGAAGGACAACAAGGGTGAGTTGCAATATTTTATCGGAG
TCCAGCTCGATGGAAGTGAGCACATCGAACCCATCAGGCGACGACTCTCCGAAAAGACTGAAGAGGAAGG
CAAAAGGATTGTGCAAGCTACAGCGAAGAATGTTGACGGAGCAGTGAGGGAGCTTCCAGATGCGAATATG
AGCATCGAGGATTTGTGGGCGAATCACTCTCGTGTTGTCTTTCCTAGGCCTCACAAACGTCAGAGTTCCA
CATGGCATGCCATGCGAAAGATACTCAGTTCTGGAGACAAATTGGGTCTCAACCACTTCAGGCCAATCAA
ACCTCTTGGTTGTGGAGATACCGGCAGTGTACATCTGGTGGAGCTGAGAGGGACGAGTGAGTTCTATGCC
ATGAAAGCCATGGATAAGAATGTTATGGTGAATCGGAATAAGGTTCACCGTGCTCGGGCAGAGAGAGAAA
TTCTGGAGAAAATGGATCATCCGTTTTTGCCCACGTTATATGGCTCCTTCCAGACTAGGACACATGTGTG
TCTCATCACCGATTTTTGTCCTGGTGGTGAGCTGTTCTTGCTTTTGGAAAGACAACCCCAGAAGAAGTTC
CGTGAGGAGTCTGCTAGGTTTTATGCAGCCGAGATTGTTCTTGCCCTCGAATATCTTCACTGCATGGGTG
TTGTATACAGGGACCTGAAACCTGAAAACGTTCTGGTCCAAAAAGATGGGCATGTGCAGCTCACTGATTT
CGACCTTTCCTTCTTGACTGCCTCTCGTCCTCAGCTGCTGAAACCAGTCGTACCATCTGGCCGAAAGAAT
AGACGAGCAAGGGAGAACCTACGACCAATCCTCCTTACAGAGCCAATAGCAAAGTCTAACTCCTTCGTTG
GAACTGAGGAGTATATTGCGCCGGAAATTATCCTTGGTTTGGGACACAACAGCTCTGTAGATTGGTGGGC
TCTAGGTATTCTTCTGTACGAGATGTTATTTGGACGAACACCCTTTAGAGGACGCAACCGGCAAAGGACT
TTCGCAAATGTTCTGCATAAAGATCTTGCCTTCCCAAGCTCCATACCTGTAAGCTTGGCTGCCAAACAAG
TTATTCGTGGGCTGCTACAGAGAGATCCCAAGAAGAGGTTGGGGTCAGACAAGGGAGCCCACGACTTAAA
ACAACATCAATTCTTCCGGGGCATCAATTGGCCTCTCATCCGCTGCATGACTCCTCCACCGCTAGAAACA
CCAATCTACCAAATCGGCAAAGAAGCGGACTCCAAAGACCTGGACTGGGAGGAGTTGGATCCCAGTGCCG
CCTCATTTGATGAATATGACCCAGCTTTCTTGTACAAAGTGGTTGATAACAGCATGGGCAGCGTGCAGCT
CGCCGACCACTACCAGCAGAACACCCCCATCGGCGACGGCCCCGTGCTGCTGCCCGACAACCACTACCTG
AGCTACCAGTCCGCCCTGAGCAAAGACCCCAACGAGAAGCGCGATCACATGGTCCTGCTGGAGTTCGTGA
CCGCCGCCGGGATCACTCTCGGCATGGACGAGCTGTACAAGTAAGCTTAGAGCTCGAATT
Features (pLannotate 1.2.2; 23 found; start..end, strand, type, name):
    215..364     -  CDS            ble (fragment): BLE_KLEPN - Experimental evidence at protein level: Swiss-Prot protein existence level 1. Binding protein with a strong affinity to the bleomycin family of antibiotics. Binds to CL990; an antimitotic-antibiotic compound. From Klebsiella pneumoniae.
    385..1179    -  CDS            NeoR/KanR: aminoglycoside phosphotransferase from Tn5; aph(3')-II (or nptII); confers resistance to neomycin, kanamycin, and G418 (Geneticin®)
   1200..1383    -  promoter       NOS promoter: nopaline synthase promoter NOS promoter
   1589..1613    -  misc_feature   LB T-DNA repeat: left border repeat from nopaline C58 T-DNA
   1872..1895    +  promoter       Pc promoter (fragment): intI1 (promoter lies within the coding sequence); class 1 integron promoter
   2071..2127    +  CDS            GmR (fragment): gentamycin acetyltransferase; aacC1; confers resistance to gentamycin
   2138..2925    +  CDS            SmR (fragment): aminoglycoside adenylyltransferase (Murphy, 1985); aadA; confers resistance to spectinomycin and streptomycin
   3171..3759    +  rep_origin     ori: high-copy-number ColE1/pMB1/pBR322/pUC origin of replication
   3945..4085    -  misc_feature   bom: basis of mobility region from pBR322
   4187..4226    -  CDS            rop (fragment): Rop protein, which maintains plasmids at low copy number; rop
   4429..4623    -  rep_origin     pVS1 oriV: origin of replication for the Pseudomonas plasmid pVS1 (Heeb et al., 2000)
   4689..5762    -  CDS            pVS1 RepA: replication protein from the Pseudomonas plasmid pVS1 (Heeb et al., 2000)
   6191..6820    -  CDS            pVS1 StaA: stability protein from the Pseudomonas plasmid pVS1 (Heeb et al., 2000)
   7380..7781    -  CDS            Y4CG_SINFN (fragment): Protein inferred from homology: Swiss-Prot protein existence level 3. From Sinorhizobium fredii (strain NBRC 101917 / NGR234).
   8121..8145    -  misc_feature   RB T-DNA repeat: right border repeat from nopaline C58 T-DNA
   8211..8365    -  CDS            lacZα (fragment): LacZα fragment of β-galactosidase; lacZ fragment
   8368..8388    -  misc_feature   MCS (fragment): pUC18/19 multiple cloning site
   8879..9220    +  promoter       CaMV 35S promoter: strong constitutive promoter from cauliflower mosaic virus
   9246..9270    +  protein_bind   attB1: mutant version of attB; recombination site for the Gateway® BP reaction BP Clonase™
   9954..12566   +  CDS            PHOT2: PHOT2_ORYSJ - Experimental evidence at protein level: Swiss-Prot protein existence level 1. Protein kinase that acts as a blue light photoreceptor in a signal-transduction pathway for phototropic responses. Regulates a wide range of physiological activities in plants that maximize the efficiency of photosynthesis, such as chloroplast relocations, stomata opening, and leaf expansion (By similarity). From Oryza sativa subsp. japonica (Rice).
  12619..12643   -  protein_bind   attB2: mutant version of attB; recombination site for the Gateway® BP reaction BP Clonase™
  12633..12851   +  CDS            BrUSLEE (fragment): BrUSLEE is a basic (constitutively fluorescent) green fluorescent protein published in 2018, derived from Aequorea victoria.
  12860..208     -  CDS            ocd (fragment) (across the origin): OCD_AGRFC - Experimental evidence at protein level: Swiss-Prot protein existence level 1. Catalyzes the conversion of L-ornithine into L-proline with release of ammonia. Is involved in the utilization of nopaline, a catabolic pathway that proceeds through L-arginine and L-ornithine to L-proline. Nopaline is a predominant opine in plant cells transformed with Ti plasmid pTiC58. From Agrobacterium fabrum (strain C58 / ATCC 33970) (Agrobacterium tumefaciens (strain C58)).
