[The description below was written by a language model from this plasmid's Addgene catalogue record and pLannotate feature annotations shown in this document.]
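Description:
pB4GWcY-MpPHOT is a 12,870 nt binary T-DNA vector for Agrobacterium-mediated plant transformation, built on the Gateway-compatible pB4GWcY backbone. It expresses MpPHOT fused to the C-terminal half of YFP. The backbone carries two replication systems: a ColE1/pBR322-type origin with the bom mobility region for propagation in E. coli, and the pVS1 oriV with its RepA replication and StaA stability genes for maintenance in Agrobacterium. Bacterial selection is by spectinomycin through an aadA (SmR) gene. Short gentamicin-resistance and integron-promoter fragments are annotated next to this marker.

Between the nopaline-type left and right border repeats, a CaMV 35S promoter drives the insert. The insert is flanked by attB1 and attB2 sites, so it was introduced by Gateway recombination. The annotation software labels the open reading frame by homology to rice PHOT2, a blue-light receptor kinase involved in phototropism and chloroplast relocation, whereas the catalogue entry identifies it as MpPHOT. The associated publication concerns Marchantia polymorpha, which suggests this is the liverwort phototropin. Directly downstream of attB2 is a short fragment of an Aequorea-derived fluorescent protein, which matches the C-terminal YFP half joined to the C-terminus of the phototropin. No terminator is explicitly annotated, although Agrobacterium-derived sequence (called as an ocd fragment) follows the fusion. The T-DNA also carries a NOS promoter-driven nptII (NeoR/KanR) cassette near the left border for kanamycin-type selection of transformed plant tissue.

A split-YFP fusion of this kind is typically used for bimolecular fluorescence complementation, paired with a partner protein fused to the N-terminal YFP half, to test protein–protein interactions in plant cells. The record itself states only expression of the fusion in plants.
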