Addgene plasmid #228473: pB4GWcY-MpPHOT
Purpose: Vector for the expression of MpPHOT fused to the C-terminal half of YFP in plants (for Agrobacterium-mediated genetic transformation.)
Depositing lab: Yutaka Kodama. Depositing organization: Utsunomiya University. Publication: The ER membrane-bending protein RETICULON facilitates chloroplast relocation movement in Marchantia polymorpha. Ishikawa K, Konno R, Hirano S, Fujii Y, Fujiwara M, Fukao Y, Kodama Y. Plant J. 2022 Apr 27. doi: 10.1111/tpj.15787. PubMed 35476214.
Backbone
  Vector backbone: pB4GWcY
  Vector type: Bacterial Expression, Plant Expression
Growth in bacteria
  Bacterial resistance: Spectinomycin, 50 μg/mL
  Growth temperature: 37°C
  Growth strain: DH5alpha
  Copy number: Unknown
Gene/Insert
  Gene/Insert name: MpPHOT
Terms and licenses: Academic/Nonprofit Terms; Industry Terms: Not Available to Industry
How to cite: pB4GWcY-MpPHOT was a gift from Yutaka Kodama (Addgene plasmid # 228473 ; http://n2t.net/addgene:228473 ; RRID:Addgene_228473)
